>Addgene plasmid #19062 | pcDNA4/TO/myc-His-A-YAP2-S127A | addgene partial sequence | sequence record 24959 | LNCX 5'-AGCTCGTTTAGTGAACCGTCAGATC-3'
TAANAANGAACATCAGCTGTTTTGACCTCCATAGAAGACACCGGGACCGATCCAGCCTCCGGACTCTAGC
GTTTAAACTTAAGCTTGGTACCTATGGATCCCGGGCAGCAGCCGCCGCCTCAACCGGCCCCCCAGGGCCA
AGGGCAGCCGCCTTCGCAGCCCCCGCAGGGGCAGGGCCCGCCGTCCGGACCCGGGCAACCGGCACCCGCG
GCGACCCAGGCGGCGCCGCAGGCACCCCCCGCCGGGCATCAGATCGTGCACGTCCGCGGGGACTCGGAGA
CCGACCTGGAGGCGCTCTTCAACGCCGTCATGAACCCCAAGACGGCCAACGTGCCCCAGACCGTGCCCAT
GAGGCTCCGGAAGCTGCCCGACTCCTTCTTCAAGCCGCCGGAGCCCAAATCCCACTCCCGACAGGCCAGT
ACTGATGCAGGCACTGCAGGAGCCCTGACTCCACAGCATGTTCGAGCTCATGCCTCTCCAGCTTCTCTGC
AGTTGGGAGCTGTTTCTCCTGGGACACTGACCCCCACTGGAGTAGTCTCTGGCCCAGCAGCTACACCCAC
AGCTCAGCATCTTCGACAGTCTTCTTTTGAGATACCTGATGATGTACCTCTGCCAGCAGGTTGGGAGATG
GCAAAGACATCTTCTGGTCAGAGATACTTCTTAAATCACATCGATCAGACAACAACATGGCAGGACCCCA
GGAAGGCCATGCTGTCCCAGATGAACGTCACAGCCCCCACCAGTCCACCAGTGCAGCAGANTATTNTGAN
NTCGGCTTCAGGTCTTCTTCNTGATGGATGGA
