[The description below was written by a language model from this plasmid's Addgene catalogue record.]
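Description:
pcDNA4/TO/myc-His-A-YAP2-S127A is a mammalian expression plasmid built on the commercial pcDNA4/TO/myc-His A backbone (about 5.1 kb without insert). It is maintained in E. coli as a high-copy plasmid under ampicillin selection, and it carries a Zeocin marker for selecting transfected mammalian cells, including the derivation of stable lines. No feature table accompanies the record, so the regulatory elements are not individually annotated. The listed sequencing primers (CMV forward and BGH reverse) are consistent with the standard layout of this backbone, in which a CMV promoter bearing tetracycline operator sites drives the insert and a BGH polyadenylation signal terminates it. In cells that express the Tet repressor, this "TO" arrangement permits tetracycline-inducible expression, while in ordinary cells the promoter behaves constitutively.

The insert is a 1467 bp human YAP1 coding sequence corresponding to the YAP2 isoform (also called YAP65), cloned between KpnI and XbaI. It carries a point mutation changing serine 127 to alanine. Ser127 is generally known as a major Lats kinase phosphorylation site in the Hippo pathway, whose phosphorylation promotes 14-3-3 binding and cytoplasmic retention of YAP, so the alanine substitution gives a form that cannot be phosphorylated at this position. The backbone offers a C-terminal myc epitope and polyhistidine tag, but the record does not state whether the insert is in frame with these tags. The associated study concerns regulation of YAP's apoptotic function by Mst2 and Lats kinases, which fits use of this construct as a phosphorylation-resistant comparator to wild-type YAP2 in mammalian cell assays.
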