Addgene plasmid #19062: pcDNA4/TO/myc-His-A-YAP2-S127A
Depositing lab: Marius Sudol. Depositing organization: Geisinger Health Center. Publication: Mst2 and Lats kinases regulate apoptotic function of Yes kinase-associated protein (YAP). Oka T, Mazack V, Sudol M. J Biol Chem. 2008 Oct 10;283(41):27534-27546. doi: 10.1074/jbc.M804380200. Epub 2008 Jul 17. PubMed 18640976.
Backbone
  Vector backbone: pcDNA4/TO/myc-His A
  Backbone manufacturer: Invitrogen
  Backbone size w/o insert (bp): 5100
  Vector type: Mammalian Expression
  Selectable markers: Zeocin
Growth in bacteria
  Bacterial resistance: Ampicillin, 100 μg/mL
  Growth temperature: 37°C
  Growth strain: DH5alpha
  Copy number: High Copy
Gene/Insert
  Gene/Insert name: Yes-kinase associated protein (alt names: YAP2, YAP65; YAP2 isoform)
  Species: H. sapiens (human)
  Insert size (bp): 1467
  Mutation: Serine 127 changed to Alanine
  GenBank ID: NM_006106
  Entrez Gene: YAP1 (a.k.a. COB1, YAP, YAP-1, YAP2, YAP65, YKI)
  Cloning method: Restriction Enzyme; 5′ cloning site KpnI (unknown if destroyed); 3′ cloning site XbaI (unknown if destroyed)
  Sequencing primers: 5′ CMV; 3′ BGHR
Terms and licenses: Academic/Nonprofit Terms; Industry Terms: Not Available to Industry
How to cite: pcDNA4/TO/myc-His-A-YAP2-S127A was a gift from Marius Sudol (Addgene plasmid # 19062 ; http://n2t.net/addgene:19062 ; RRID:Addgene_19062)
